>Addgene plasmid #201640 | pWPI-LUC7L-3xFLAG | addgene full sequence | sequence record 397043 | Addgene NGS Result
TTGGAAGGGCTAATTCACTCCCAAAGAAGACAAGATATCCTTGATCTGTGGATCTACCACACACAAGGCT
ACTTCCCTGATTAGCAGAACTACACACCAGGGCCAGGGGTCAGATATCCACTGACCTTTGGATGGTGCTA
CAAGCTAGTACCAGTTGAGCCAGATAAGGTAGAAGAGGCCAATAAAGGAGAGAACACCAGCTTGTTACAC
CCTGTGAGCCTGCATGGGATGGATGACCCGGAGAGAGAAGTGTTAGAGTGGAGGTTTGACAGCCGCCTAG
CATTTCATCACGTGGCCCGAGAGCTGCATCCGGAGTACTTCAAGAACTGCTGATATCGAGCTTGCTACAA
GGGACTTTCCGCTGGGGACTTTCCAGGGAGGCGTGGCCTGGGCGGGACTGGGGAGTGGCGAGCCCTCAGA
TCCTGCATATAAGCAGCTGCTTTTTGCCTGTACTGGGTCTCTCTGGTTAGACCAGATCTGAGCCTGGGAG
CTCTCTGGCTAACTAGGGAACCCACTGCTTAAGCCTCAATAAAGCTTGCCTTGAGTGCTTCAAGTAGTGT
GTGCCCGTCTGTTGTGTGACTCTGGTAACTAGAGATCCCTCAGACCCTTTTAGTCAGTGTGGAAAATCTC
TAGCAGTGGCGCCCGAACAGGGACTTGAAAGCGAAAGGGAAACCAGAGGAGCTCTCTCGACGCAGGACTC
GGCTTGCTGAAGCGCGCACGGCAAGAGGCGAGGGGCGGCGACTGGTGAGTACGCCAAAAATTTTGACTAG
CGGAGGCTAGAAGGAGAGAGATGGGTGCGAGAGCGTCAGTATTAAGCGGGGGAGAATTAGATCGCGATGG
GAAAAAATTCGGTTAAGGCCAGGGGGAAAGAAAAAATATAAATTAAAACATATAGTATGGGCAAGCAGGG
AGCTAGAACGATTCGCAGTTAATCCTGGCCTGTTAGAAACATCAGAAGGCTGTAGACAAATACTGGGACA
GCTACAACCATCCCTTCAGACAGGATCAGAAGAACTTAGATCATTATATAATACAGTAGCAACCCTCTAT
TGTGTGCATCAAAGGATAGAGATAAAAGACACCAAGGAAGCTTTAGACAAGATAGAGGAAGAGCAAAACA
AAAGTAAGACCACCGCACAGCAAGCGGCCGCTGATCTTCAGACCTGGAGGAGGAGATATGAGGGACAATT
GGAGAAGTGAATTATATAAATATAAAGTAGTAAAAATTGAACCATTAGGAGTAGCACCCACCAAGGCAAA
GAGAAGAGTGGTGCAGAGAGAAAAAAGAGCAGTGGGAATAGGAGCTTTGTTCCTTGGGTTCTTGGGAGCA
GCAGGAAGCACTATGGGCGCAGCGTCAATGACGCTGACGGTACAGGCCAGACAATTATTGTCTGGTATAG
TGCAGCAGCAGAACAATTTGCTGAGGGCTATTGAGGCGCAACAGCATCTGTTGCAACTCACAGTCTGGGG
CATCAAGCAGCTCCAGGCAAGAATCCTGGCTGTGGAAAGATACCTAAAGGATCAACAGCTCCTGGGGATT
TGGGGTTGCTCTGGAAAACTCATTTGCACCACTGCTGTGCCTTGGAATGCTAGTTGGAGTAATAAATCTC
TGGAACAGATTTGGAATCACACGACCTGGATGGAGTGGGACAGAGAAATTAACAATTACACAAGCTTAAT
ACACTCCTTAATTGAAGAATCGCAAAACCAGCAAGAAAAGAATGAACAAGAATTATTGGAATTAGATAAA
TGGGCAAGTTTGTGGAATTGGTTTAACATAACAAATTGGCTGTGGTATATAAAATTATTCATAATGATAG
TAGGAGGCTTGGTAGGTTTAAGAATAGTTTTTGCTGTACTTTCTATAGTGAATAGAGTTAGGCAGGGATA
TTCACCATTATCGTTTCAGACCCACCTCCCAACCCCGAGGGGACCCGACAGGCCCGAAGGAATAGAAGAA
GAAGGTGGAGAGAGAGACAGAGACAGATCCATTCGATTAGTGAACGGATCTCGACGGTATCGATCACGAG
ACTAGCCTCGACCATCGATGTCGACGATAAGCTTTGCAAAGATGGATAAAGTTTTAAACAGAGAGGAATC
TTTGCAGCTAATGGACCTTCTAGGTCTTGAAAGGAGTGGGAATTGGCTCCGGTGCCCGTCAGTGGGCAGA
GCGCACATCGCCCACAGTCCCCGAGAAGTTGGGGGGAGGGGTCGGCAATTGAACCGGTGCCTAGAGAAGG
TGGCGCGGGGTAAACTGGGAAAGTGATGTCGTGTACTGGCTCCGCCTTTTTCCCGAGGGTGGGGGAGAAC
CGTATATAAGTGCAGTAGTCGCCGTGAACGTTCTTTTTCGCAACGGGTTTGCCGCCAGAACACAGGTAAG
TGCCGTGTGTGGTTCCCGCGGGCCTGGCCTCTTTACGGGTTATGGCCCTTGCGTGCCTTGAATTACTTCC
ACCTGGCTGCAGTACGTGATTCTTGATCCCGAGCTTCGGGTTGGAAGTGGGTGGGAGAGTTCGAGGCCTT
GCGCTTAAGGAGCCCCTTCGCCTCGTGCTTGAGTTGAGGCCTGGCCTGGGCGCTGGGGCCGCCGCGTGCG
AATCTGGTGGCACCTTCGCGCCTGTCTCGCTGCTTTCGATAAGTCTCTAGCCATTTAAAATTTTTGATGA
CCTGCTGCGACGCTTTTTTTCTGGCAAGATAGTCTTGTAAATGCGGGCCAAGATCTGCACACTGGTATTT
CGGTTTTTGGGGCCGCGGGCGGCGACGGGGCCCGTGCGTCCCAGCGCACATGTTCGGCGAGGCGGGGCCT
GCGAGCGCGGCCACCGAGAATCGGACGGGGGTAGTCTCAAGCTGGCCGGCCTGCTCTGGTGCCTGGCCTC
GCGCCGCCGTGTATCGCCCCGCCCTGGGCGGCAAGGCTGGCCCGGTCGGCACCAGTTGCGTGAGCGGAAA
GATGGCCGCTTCCCGGCCCTGCTGCAGGGAGCTCAAAATGGAGGACGCGGCGCTCGGGAGAGCGGGCGGG
TGAGTCACCCACACAAAGGAAAAGGGCCTTTCCGTCCTCAGCCGTCGCTTCATGTGACTCCACGGAGTAC
CGGGCGCCGTCCAGGCACCTCGATTAGTTCTCGAGCTTTTGGAGTACGTCGTCTTTAGGTTGGGGGGAGG
GGTTTTATGCGATGGAGTTTCCCCACACTGAGTGGGTGGAGACTGAAGTTAGGCCAGCTTGGCACTTGAT
GTAATTCTCCTTGGAATTTGCCCTTTTTGAGTTTGGATCTTGGTTCATTCTCAAGCCTCAGACAGTGGTT
CAAAGTTTTTTTCTTCCATTTCAGGTGTCGTGAGGAATTTCGACATTTAAATTTAATTAATCTCGACGGT
ATCGGTTAACTTTTAAAAGAAAAGGGGGGATTGGGGGGTACAGTGCAGGGGAAAGAATAGTAGACATAAT
AGCAACAGACATACAAACTAAAGAATTACAAAAACAAATTACAAAAATTCAAAATTTTATCGATCACGAG
ACTAGCCTCGAGGTTTCATATGTACAGAGGATCCATGTCCGCCCAGGCGCAGATGCGGGCCCTGCTGGAC
CAGCTCATGGGCACGGCTCGGGACGGAGACGAAACCAGACAGAGGGTCAAGTTTACAGATGACCGTGTCT
GCAAGAGTCACCTTCTGGACTGCTGCCCCCATGACATCCTGGCTGGGACGCGCATGGATTTAGGAGAATG
TACCAAAATCCACGACTTGGCCCTCCGAGCAGATTATGAGATTGCAAGTAAAGAAAGAGACCTGTTTTTT
GAATTAGATGCAATGGATCACTTGGAGTCCTTTATTGCTGAATGTGATCGGAGAACTGAGCTCGCCAAGA
AGCGGCTGGCAGAAACACAGGAGGAAATCAGTGCGGAAGTTTCTGCAAAGGCAGAAAAAGTACATGAGTT
AAATGAAGAAATAGGAAAACTCCTTGCTAAAGCCGAACAGCTAGGGGCTGAAGGTAATGTGGATGAATCC
CAGAAGATTCTTATGGAAGTGGAAAAAGTTCGTGCGAAGAAAAAAGAAGCTGAGGAAGAATACAGAAATT
CCATGCCTGCATCCAGTTTTCAGCAGCAAAAGCTGCGTGTCTGCGAGGTCTGTTCAGCCTACCTTGGTCT
CCATGACAATGACCGTCGCCTGGCAGACCACTTCGGTGGCAAGTTACACTTGGGGTTCATTCAGATCCGA
GAGAAGCTTGATCAGTTGAGGAAAACTGTCGCTGAAAAGCAGGAGAAGAGAAATCAGGATCGCTTGAGGA
GGAGAGAGGAGAGGGAACGGGAGGAGCGTCTGAGCAGGAGGTCGGGATCAAGAACCAGAGATCGCAGGAG
GTCACGCTCCCGGGATCGGCGTCGGAGGCGGTCAAGATCTACCTCCCGAGAGCGACGGAAATTGTCCCGG
TCCCGGTCCCGAGATAGACATCGGCGCCACCGCAGCCGTTCCCGGAGCCACAGCCGGGGACATCGTCGGG
CTTCCCGGGACCGAAGTGCGAAATACAAGTTCTCCAGAGAGCGGGCATCCAGAGAGGAGTCCTGGGAGAG
CGGGCGGAGCGAGCGAGGGCCCCCGGACTGGAGGCTTGAGAGCTCCAACGGGAAGATGGCTTCACGGAGG
TCAGAAGAGAAGGAGGCCGGCGAGATCGATTATAAAGATCATGATGGCGATTATAAAGATCATGATATTG
ATTATAAAGATGATGATGATAAATAATAGTGAGCGGCCGCACTAGTCCCGGGACTACGGGCTGCAGGAAT
TCCGCCCCCCCCCCCCTAACGTTACTGGCCGAAGCCGCTTGGAATAAGGCCGGTGTGCGTTTGTCTATAT
GTTATTTTCCACCATATTGCCGTCTTTTGGCAATGTGAGGGCCCGGAAACCTGGCCCTGTCTTCTTGACG
AGCATTCCTAGGGGTCTTTCCCCTCTCGCCAAAGGAATGCAAGGTCTGTTGAATGTCGTGAAGGAAGCAG
TTCCTCTGGAAGCTTCTTGAAGACAAACAACGTCTGTAGCGACCCTTTGCAGGCAGCGGAACCCCCCACC
TGGCGACAGGTGCCTCTGCGGCCAAAAGCCACGTGTATAAGATACACCTGCAAAGGCGGCACAACCCCAG
TGCCACGTTGTGAGTTGGATAGTTGTGGAAAGAGTCAAATGGCTCTCCTCAAGCGTATTCAACAAGGGGC
TGAAGGATGCCCAGAAGGTACCCCATTGTATGGGATCTGATCTGGGGCCTCGGTGCACATGCTTTACATG
TGTTTAGTCGAGGTTAAAAAACGTCTAGGCCCCCCGAACCACGGGGACGTGGTTTTCCTTTGAAAAACAC
GATGATAATACCATGATTGAACAAGATGGATTGCACGCAGGTTCTCCGGCCGCTTGGGTGGAGAGGCTAT
TCGGCTATGACTGGGCACAACAGACAATCGGCTGCTCTGATGCCGCCGTGTTCCGGCTGTCAGCGCAGGG
GCGCCCGGTTCTTTTTGTCAAGACCGACCTGTCCGGTGCCCTGAATGAACTGCAGGACGAGGCAGCGCGG
CTATCGTGGCTGGCCACGACGGGCGTTCCTTGCGCAGCTGTGCTCGACGTTGTCACTGAAGCGGGAAGGG
ACTGGCTGCTATTGGGCGAAGTGCCGGGGCAGGATCTCCTGTCATCTCACCTTGCTCCTGCCGAGAAAGT
ATCCATCATGGCTGATGCAATGCGGCGGCTGCATACGCTTGATCCGGCTACCTGCCCATTCGACCACCAA
GCGAAACATCGCATCGAGCGAGCACGTACTCGGATGGAAGCCGGTCTTGTCGATCAGGATGATCTGGACG
AAGAGCATCAGGGGCTCGCGCCAGCCGAACTGTTCGCCAGGCTCAAGGCGCGCATGCCCGACGGCGAGGA
TCTCGTCGTGACCCATGGCGATGCCTGCTTGCCGAATATCATGGTGGAAAATGGCCGCTTTTCTGGATTC
ATCGACTGTGGCCGGCTGGGTGTGGCGGACCGCTATCAGGACATAGCGTTGGCTACCCGTGATATTGCTG
AAGAGCTTGGCGGCGAATGGGCTGACCGCTTCCTCGTGCTTTACGGTATCGCCGCTCCCGATTCGCAGCG
CATCGCCTTCTATCGCCTTCTTGACGAGTTCTTCTGAGCGGGACTCTGGGGTTCGAAATGACCGACCAAG
CGACGCCCAACCTGCCATCACGAGATTTCGATTCCACCGCCGCCTTCTATGAAAGGTTGGGCTTCGGAAT
CGTTTTCCGGGACGCCGGCTGGATGATCCTCCAGCGCGGGGATCTCATGCTGGAGTTCTTCGCCCACCCC
AACTTGTTTATTGCAGCTTATAATGGTTACAAATAAAGCAATAGCATCACAAATTTCACAAATAAAGCAT
TTTTTTCACTGCATTCTAGTTGTGGTTTGTCCAAACTCATCAATGTATCTTATCATGTCTGTATACCGTC
GACCTCGAGGGAATTCCGATAATCAACCTCTGGATTACAAAATTTGTGAAAGATTGACTGGTATTCTTAA
CTATGTTGCTCCTTTTACGCTATGTGGATACGCTGCTTTAATGCCTTTGTATCATGCTATTGCTTCCCGT
ATGGCTTTCATTTTCTCCTCCTTGTATAAATCCTGGTTGCTGTCTCTTTATGAGGAGTTGTGGCCCGTTG
TCAGGCAACGTGGCGTGGTGTGCACTGTGTTTGCTGACGCAACCCCCACTGGTTGGGGCATTGCCACCAC
CTGTCAGCTCCTTTCCGGGACTTTCGCTTTCCCCCTCCCTATTGCCACGGCGGAACTCATCGCCGCCTGC
CTTGCCCGCTGCTGGACAGGGGCTCGGCTGTTGGGCACTGACAATTCCGTGGTGTTGTCGGGGAAGCTGA
CGTCCTTTCCATGGCTGCTCGCCTGTGTTGCCACCTGGATTCTGCGCGGGACGTCCTTCTGCTACGTCCC
TTCGGCCCTCAATCCAGCGGACCTTCCTTCCCGCGGCCTGCTGCCGGCTCTGCGGCCTCTTCCGCGTCTT
CGCCTTCGCCCTCAGACGAGTCGGATCTCCCTTTGGGCCGCCTCCCCGCATCGGGAATTCGAGCTCGGTA
CCTTTAAGACCAATGACTTACAAGGCAGCTGTAGATCTTAGCCACTTTTTAAAAGAAAAGGGGGGACTGG
AAGGGCTAATTCACTCCCAACGAAGACAAGATGGGATCAATTCACCATGGGAATAACTTCGTATAGCATA
CATTATACGAAGTTATGCTGCTTTTTGCTTGTACTGGGTCTCTCTGGTTAGACCAGATCTGAGCCTGGGA
GCTCTCTGGCTAACTAGGGAACCCACTGCTTAAGCCTCAATAAAGCTTGCCTTGAGTGCTTCAAGTAGTG
TGTGCCCGTCTGTTGTGTGACTCTGGTAACTAGAGATCCCTCAGACCCTTTTAGTCAGTGTGGAAAATCT
CTAGCAGCATCTAGAATTAATTCCGTGTATTCTATAGTGTCACCTAAATCGTATGTGTATGATACATAAG
GTTATGTATTAATTGTAGCCGCGTTCTAACGACAATATGTACAAGCCTAATTGTGTAGCATCTGGCTTAC
TGAAGCAGACCCTATCATCTCTCTCGTAAACTGCCGTCAGAGTCGGTTTGGTTGGACGAACCTTCTGAGT
TTCTGGTAACGCCGTCCCGCACCCGGAAATGGTCAGCGAACCAATCAGCAGGGTCATCGCTAGCCAGATC
CTCTACGCCGGACGCATCGTGGCCGGCATCACCGGCGCCACAGGTGCGGTTGCTGGCGCCTATATCGCCG
ACATCACCGATGGGGAAGATCGGGCTCGCCACTTCGGGCTCATGAGCGCTTGTTTCGGCGTGGGTATGGT
GGCAGGCCCCGTGGCCGGGGGACTGTTGGGCGCCATCTCCTTGCATGCACCATTCCTTGCGGCGGCGGTG
CTCAACGGCCTCAACCTACTACTGGGCTGCTTCCTAATGCAGGAGTCGCATAAGGGAGAGCGTCGAATGG
TGCACTCTCAGTACAATCTGCTCTGATGCCGCATAGTTAAGCCAGCCCCGACACCCGCCAACACCCGCTG
ACGCGCCCTGACGGGCTTGTCTGCTCCCGGCATCCGCTTACAGACAAGCTGTGACCGTCTCCGGGAGCTG
CATGTGTCAGAGGTTTTCACCGTCATCACCGAAACGCGCGAGACGAAAGGGCCTCGTGATACGCCTATTT
TTATAGGTTAATGTCATGATAATAATGGTTTCTTAGACGTCAGGTGGCACTTTTCGGGGAAATGTGCGCG
GAACCCCTATTTGTTTATTTTTCTAAATACATTCAAATATGTATCCGCTCATGAGACAATAACCCTGATA
AATGCTTCAATAATATTGAAAAAGGAAGAGTATGAGTATTCAACATTTCCGTGTCGCCCTTATTCCCTTT
TTTGCGGCATTTTGCCTTCCTGTTTTTGCTCACCCAGAAACGCTGGTGAAAGTAAAAGATGCTGAAGATC
AGTTGGGTGCACGAGTGGGTTACATCGAACTGGATCTCAACAGCGGTAAGATCCTTGAGAGTTTTCGCCC
CGAAGAACGTTTTCCAATGATGAGCACTTTTAAAGTTCTGCTATGTGGCGCGGTATTATCCCGTATTGAC
GCCGGGCAAGAGCAACTCGGTCGCCGCATACACTATTCTCAGAATGACTTGGTTGAGTACTCACCAGTCA
CAGAAAAGCATCTTACGGATGGCATGACAGTAAGAGAATTATGCAGTGCTGCCATAACCATGAGTGATAA
CACTGCGGCCAACTTACTTCTGACAACGATCGGAGGACCGAAGGAGCTAACCGCTTTTTTGCACAACATG
GGGGATCATGTAACTCGCCTTGATCGTTGGGAACCGGAGCTGAATGAAGCCATACCAAACGACGAGCGTG
ACACCACGATGCCTGTAGCAATGGCAACAACGTTGCGCAAACTATTAACTGGCGAACTACTTACTCTAGC
TTCCCGGCAACAATTAATAGACTGGATGGAGGCGGATAAAGTTGCAGGACCACTTCTGCGCTCGGCCCTT
CCGGCTGGCTGGTTTATTGCTGATAAATCTGGAGCCGGTGAGCGTGGGTCTCGCGGTATCATTGCAGCAC
TGGGGCCAGATGGTAAGCCCTCCCGTATCGTAGTTATCTACACGACGGGGAGTCAGGCAACTATGGATGA
ACGAAATAGACAGATCGCTGAGATAGGTGCCTCACTGATTAAGCATTGGTAACTGTCAGACCAAGTTTAC
TCATATATACTTTAGATTGATTTAAAACTTCATTTTTAATTTAAAAGGATCTAGGTGAAGATCCTTTTTG
ATAATCTCATGACCAAAATCCCTTAACGTGAGTTTTCGTTCCACTGAGCGTCAGACCCCGTAGAAAAGAT
CAAAGGATCTTCTTGAGATCCTTTTTTTCTGCGCGTAATCTGCTGCTTGCAAACAAAAAAACCACCGCTA
CCAGCGGTGGTTTGTTTGCCGGATCAAGAGCTACCAACTCTTTTTCCGAAGGTAACTGGCTTCAGCAGAG
CGCAGATACCAAATACTGTTCTTCTAGTGTAGCCGTAGTTAGGCCACCACTTCAAGAACTCTGTAGCACC
GCCTACATACCTCGCTCTGCTAATCCTGTTACCAGTGGCTGCTGCCAGTGGCGATAAGTCGTGTCTTACC
GGGTTGGACTCAAGACGATAGTTACCGGATAAGGCGCAGCGGTCGGGCTGAACGGGGGGTTCGTGCACAC
AGCCCAGCTTGGAGCGAACAACCTACACCGAACTGAGATACCTACAGCGTGAGCTATGAGAAAGCGCCAC
GCTTCCCGAAGGGAGAAAGGCGGACAGGTATCCGGTAAGCGGCAGGGTCGGAACAGGAGAGCGCACGAGG
GAGCTTCCAGGGGGAAACGCCTGGTATCTTTATAGTCCTGTCGGGTTTCGCCACCTCTGACTTGAGCGTC
GATTTTTGTGATGCTCGTCAGGGGGGCGGAGCCTATGGAAAAACGCCAGCAACGCGGCCTTTTTACGGTT
CCTGGCCTTTTGCTGGCCTTTTGCTCACATGTTCTTTCCTGCGTTATCCCCTGATTCTGTGGATAACCGT
ATTACCGCCTTTGAGTGAGCTGATACCGCTCGCCGCAGCCGAACGACCGAGCGCAGCGAGTCAGTGAGCG
AGGAAGCGGAAGAGCGCCCAATACGCAAACCGCCTCTCCCCGCGCGTTGGCCGATTCATTAATGCAGCTG
TGGAATGTGTGTCAGTTAGGGTGTGGAAAGTCCCCAGGCTCCCCAGCAGGCAGAAGTATGCAAAGCATGC
ATCTCAATTAGTCAGCAACCAGGTGTGGAAAGTCCCCAGGCTCCCCAGCAGGCAGAAGTATGCAAAGCAT
GCATCTCAATTAGTCAGCAACCATAGTCCCGCCCCTAACTCCGCCCATCCCGCCCCTAACTCCGCCCAGT
TCCGCCCATTCTCCGCCCCATGGCTGACTAATTTTTTTTATTTATGCAGAGGCCGAGGCCGCCTCGGCCT
CTGAGCTATTCCAGAAGTAGTGAGGAGGCTTTTTTGGAGGCCTAGGCTTTTGCAAAAAGCTTGGACACAA
GACAGGCTTGCGAGATATGTTTGAGAATACCACTTTATCCCGCGTCAGGGAGAGGCAGTGCGTAAAAAGA
CGCGGACTCATGTGAAATACTGGTTTTTAGTGCGCCAGATCTCTATAATCTCGCGCAACCTATTTTCCCC
TCGAACACTTTTTAAGCCGTAGATAAACAGGCTGGGACACTTCACATGAGCGAAAAATACATCGTCACCT
GGGACATGTTGCAGATCCATGCACGTAAACTCGCAAGCCGACTGATGCCTTCTGAACAATGGAAAGGCAT
TATTGCCGTAAGCCGTGGCGGTCTGTACCGGGTGCGTTACTGGCGCGTGAACTGGGTATTCGTCATGTCG
ATACCGTTTGTATTTCCAGCTACGATCACGACAACCAGCGCGAGCTTAAAGTGCTGAAACGCGCAGAAGG
CGATGGCGAAGGCTTCATCGTTATTGATGACCTGGTGGATACCGGTGGTACTGCGGTTGCGATTCGTGAA
ATGTATCCAAAAGCGCACTTTGTCACCATCTTCGCAAAACCGGCTGGTCGTCCGCTGGTTGATGACTATG
TTGTTGATATCCCGCAAGATACCTGGATTGAACAGCCGTGGGATATGGGCGTCGTATTCGTCCCGCCAAT
CTCCGGTCGCTAATCTTTTCAACGCCTGGCACTGCCGGGCGTTGTTCTTTTTAACTTCAGGCGGGTTACA
ATAGTTTCCAGTAAGTATTCTGGAGGCTGCATCCATGACACAGGCAAACCTGAGCGAAACCCTGTTCAAA
CCCCGCTTTAAACATCCTGAAACCTCGACGCTAGTCCGCCGCTTTAATCACGGCGCACAACCGCCTGTGC
AGTCGGCCCTTGATGGTAAAACCATCCCTCACTGGTATCGCATGATTAACCGTCTGATGTGGATCTGGCG
CGGCATTGACCCACGCGAAATCCTCGACGTCCAGGCACGTATTGTGATGAGCGATGCCGAACGTACCGAC
GATGATTTATACGATACGGTGATTGGCTACCGTGGCGGCAACTGGATTTATGAGTGGGCCCCGGATCTTT
GTGAAGGAACCTTACTTCTGTGGTGTGACATAATTGGACAAACTACCTACAGAGATTTAAAGCTCTAAGG
TAAATATAAAATTTTTAAGTGTATAATGTGTTAAACTACTGATTCTAATTGTTTGTGTATTTTAGATTCC
AACCTATGGAACTGATGAATGGGAGCAGTGGTGGAATGCCTTTAATGAGGAAAACCTGTTTTGCTCAGAA
GAAATGCCATCTAGTGATGATGAGGCTACTGCTGACTCTCAACATTCTACTCCTCCAAAAAAGAAGAGAA
AGGTAGAAGACCCCAAGGACTTTCCTTCAGAATTGCTAAGTTTTTTGAGTCATGCTGTGTTTAGTAATAG
AACTCTTGCTTGCTTTGCTATTTACACCACAAAGGAAAAAGCTGCACTGCTATACAAGAAAATTATGGAA
AAATATTCTGTAACCTTTATAAGTAGGCATAACAGTTATAATCATAACATACTGTTTTTTCTTACTCCAC
ACAGGCATAGAGTGTCTGCTATTAATAACTATGCTCAAAAATTGTGTACCTTTAGCTTTTTAATTTGTAA
AGGGGTTAATAAGGAATATTTGATGTATAGTGCCTTGACTAGAGATCATAATCAGCCATACCACATTTGT
AGAGGTTTTACTTGCTTTAAAAAACCTCCCACACCTCCCCCTGAACCTGAAACATAAAATGAATGCAATT
GTTGTTGTTAACTTGTTTATTGCAGCTTATAATGGTTACAAATAAAGCAATAGCATCACAAATTTCACAA
ATAAAGCATTTTTTTCACTGCATTCTAGTTGTGGTTTGTCCAAACTCATCAATGTATCTTATCATGTCTG
GATCAACTGGATAACTCAAGCTAACCAAAATCATCCCAAACTTCCCACCCCATACCCTATTACCACTGCC
AATTACCTGTGGTTTCATTTACTCTAAACCTGTGATTCCTCTGAATTATTTTCATTTTAAAGAAATTGTA
TTTGTTAAATATGTACTACAAACTTAGTAG
Features (pLannotate 1.2.2; 36 found; start..end, strand, type, name):
      1..330     +  CDS            nef (fragment): NEF_HV1BR - Experimental evidence at protein level: Swiss-Prot protein existence level 1. Extracellular Nef protein targets CD4(+) T-lymphocytes for apoptosis by interacting with CXCR4 surface receptors (PubMed:14990729). From Human immunodeficiency virus type 1 group M subtype B (isolate BRU/LAI) (HIV-1).
    378..635     +  LTR            5' LTR (truncated): truncated 5' long terminal repeat (LTR) from HIV-1
    682..807     +  misc_feature   HIV-1 Ψ: packaging signal of human immunodeficiency virus type 1
    791..1154    +  CDS            HIV-1 gag (fragment): gag protein from human immunodeficiency virus 1; gag
   1300..1533    +  misc_feature   RRE: The Rev response element (RRE) of HIV-1 allows for Rev-dependent mRNA export from the nucleus to the cytoplasm.
   1910..2010    +  CDS            Rev (fragment): human immunodeficiency virus 1 (HIV-1) Rev protein; rev; enhances nuclear export of unspliced and incompletely spliced viral mRNAs
   2072..2138    +  CDS            small t antigen (fragment): SV40 (simian virus 40) small t antigen
   2145..3323    +  promoter       EF-1α promoter: strong constitutive promoter for human elongation factor EF-1α
   3371..3488    +  misc_feature   cPPT/CTS: central polypurine tract and central termination sequence of HIV-1
   3535..4647    +  CDS            LUC7L: LUC7L_HUMAN - Also known as LUC7L1. Experimental evidence at protein level: Swiss-Prot protein existence level 1. May bind to RNA via its Arg/Ser-rich domain. From Homo sapiens (Human).
   4779..5330    +  misc_feature   IRES: internal ribosome entry site (IRES) of the encephalomyocarditis virus (EMCV)
   5333..6124    +  CDS            neo: KKA2_KLEPN - Also known as kan, nptII. Experimental evidence at protein level: Swiss-Prot protein existence level 1. Resistance to kanamycin, neomycin, paromomycin, ribostamycin, butirosin and gentamicin B. From Klebsiella pneumoniae.
   6148..6306    +  CDS            ble (fragment): BLE_KLEPN - Experimental evidence at protein level: Swiss-Prot protein existence level 1. Binding protein with a strong affinity to the bleomycin family of antibiotics. Binds to CL990; an antimitotic-antibiotic compound. From Klebsiella pneumoniae.
   6301..6422    +  polyA_signal   SV40 poly(A) signal: SV40 polyadenylation signal
   6433..6451    +  misc_feature   MCS (fragment): pBluescript multiple cloning site
   6461..7049    +  misc_feature   WPRE: woodchuck hepatitis virus posttranscriptional regulatory element
   7068..7172    +  CDS            nef (fragment): NEF_HV1LA - Experimental evidence at protein level: Swiss-Prot protein existence level 1. Extracellular Nef protein targets CD4(+) T-lymphocytes for apoptosis by interacting with CXCR4 surface receptors. From Human immunodeficiency virus type 1 group M subtype B (isolate Lai) (HIV-1).
   7193..7226    +  protein_bind   loxP: Cre-mediated recombination occurs in the 8-bp core sequence (GCATACAT). Cre recombinase
   7246..7426    +  LTR            5' LTR (truncated): truncated 5' long terminal repeat (LTR) from HIV-1
   7451..7469    -  promoter       SP6 promoter: promoter for bacteriophage SP6 RNA polymerase
   7697..7976    +  CDS            TcR (fragment): tetracycline efflux protein; tet; confers resistance to tetracycline
   7977..8025    -  misc_feature   bom (fragment): basis of mobility region from pBR322
   8127..8162    -  CDS            rop (fragment): Rop protein, which maintains plasmids at low copy number; rop
   8257..8361    +  promoter       AmpR promoter: bla
   8362..9222    +  CDS            AmpR: β-lactamase; bla; confers resistance to ampicillin, carbenicillin, and related antibiotics
   9393..9981    +  rep_origin     ori: high-copy-number ColE1/pMB1/pBR322/pUC origin of replication
  10164..10220   +  CDS            lacI (fragment): lac repressor; lacI; The lac repressor binds to the lac operator to inhibit transcription in E. coli. This inhibition can be relieved by adding lactose or isopropyl-β-D-thiogalactopyranoside (IPTG).
  10227..10556   +  promoter       SV40 promoter: SV40 enhancer and early promoter
  10756..10875   +  CDS            gpt (fragment): XGPT_ECOLI - Also known as gpp, gxu. Experimental evidence at protein level: Swiss-Prot protein existence level 1. Purine salvage pathway enzyme that catalyzes the transfer of the ribosyl-5-phosphate group from 5-phospho-alpha-D-ribose 1- diphosphate (PRPP) to the N9 position of the 6-oxopurines guanine and xanthine to form the corresponding ribonucleotides GMP (guanosine 5'- monophosphate) and XMP (xanthosine 5'-monophosphate), with the release of PPi. To a lesser extent, also acts on hypoxanthine (PubMed:9100006, PubMed:3886014). Does not ribophosphorylate adenine (PubMed:3886014). From Esch
  10875..11210   +  CDS            gpt (fragment): XGPT_ECOLI - Also known as gpp, gxu. Experimental evidence at protein level: Swiss-Prot protein existence level 1. Purine salvage pathway enzyme that catalyzes the transfer of the ribosyl-5-phosphate group from 5-phospho-alpha-D-ribose 1- diphosphate (PRPP) to the N9 position of the 6-oxopurines guanine and xanthine to form the corresponding ribonucleotides GMP (guanosine 5'- monophosphate) and XMP (xanthosine 5'-monophosphate), with the release of PPi. To a lesser extent, also acts on hypoxanthine (PubMed:9100006, PubMed:3886014). Does not ribophosphorylate adenine (PubMed:3886014). From Esch
  11305..11610   +  CDS            frsA (fragment): FRSA_ECOLI - Also known as yafA. Experimental evidence at protein level: Swiss-Prot protein existence level 1. Catalyzes the hydrolysis of esters (PubMed:15808744). Displays esterase activity toward pNP-butyrate (PubMed:15808744). May stimulate mixed-acid fermentation by acting as a fermentation/respiration switch that down-regulates respiration and up- regulates fermentation rates (PubMed:15169777). From Escherichia coli (strain K12).
  11614..11688   +  CDS            small t antigen (fragment): SV40 (simian virus 40) small t antigen
  11690..11755   +  intron         small t intron: SV40 (simian virus 40) small t antigen intron
  11885..11905   +  CDS            SV40 NLS: nuclear localization signal of SV40 (simian virus 40) large T antigen
  12224..12307   +  CDS            large T antigen (fragment): large T antigen from SV40 (simian virus 40)
  12330..12464   +  polyA_signal   SV40 poly(A) signal: SV40 polyadenylation signal
