[The description below was written by a language model from this plasmid's Addgene catalogue record and pLannotate feature annotations shown in this document.]
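Description:
pWPI-LUC7L-3xFLAG is an HIV-1-based lentiviral transfer plasmid built on the pWPI/Neo backbone for stable over-expression of human LUC7L carrying a C-terminal 3xFLAG tag. In bacteria it is maintained through a high-copy ColE1/pUC-type origin and selected with ampicillin via the β-lactamase gene. The 12.6 kb sequence also retains non-functional remnants of older vector lineages outside the viral region, including fragments of tetracycline resistance, rop and bom, and an SV40 promoter–gpt cassette with the SV40 small t intron and polyadenylation signal.

The viral portion is bounded by HIV-1 LTR sequences and contains the Ψ packaging signal with a partial gag region, the Rev response element for Rev-dependent nuclear export of the genomic RNA, and a cPPT/CTS element that aids nuclear import of the reverse-transcribed genome. A loxP site lies just upstream of the 3' LTR. Because this LTR is copied to both ends during reverse transcription, the integrated provirus would in principle be flanked by loxP sites. Expression is driven by the constitutive human EF-1α promoter, which transcribes a bicistronic message: the LUC7L coding sequence, inserted between BamHI and SpeI, followed by an EMCV IRES and the neomycin phosphotransferase gene. Transduced mammalian cells can therefore be selected with G418, with resistance linked to transgene expression. A WPRE downstream enhances transcript stability and expression. The 3xFLAG tag is listed in the catalogue entry but was not annotated separately in the feature table.

LUC7L is a protein with an Arg/Ser-rich domain thought to bind RNA. The associated publication concerns LUC7L2 and U1 snRNP subunits in energy metabolism. The FLAG epitope would allow detection or immunopurification of the expressed protein.
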