Addgene plasmid #201640: pWPI-LUC7L-3xFLAG
Purpose: Over-expression of 3xFLAG-tagged human LUC7L
Depositing lab: Alexis Jourdain & Vamsi Mootha. Depositing organization: Broad Institute. Publication: Loss of LUC7L2 and U1 snRNP subunits shifts energy metabolism from glycolysis to OXPHOS. Jourdain AA, Begg BE, Mick E, Shah H, Calvo SE, Skinner OS, Sharma R, Blue SM, Yeo GW, Burge CB, Mootha VK. Mol Cell. 2021 May 6;81(9):1905-1919.e12. doi: 10.1016/j.molcel.2021.02.033. Epub 2021 Apr 13. PubMed 33852893.
Backbone
  Vector backbone: pWPI/Neo
  Backbone manufacturer: Anurag Tandon, Addgene #35385
  Vector type: Lentiviral
  Selectable markers: Neomycin (select with G418)
Growth in bacteria
  Bacterial resistance: Ampicillin, 100 μg/mL
  Growth temperature: 37°C
  Growth strain: NEB Stable
  Copy number: High Copy
Gene/Insert
  Gene/Insert name: LUC7L
  Species: H. sapiens (human)
  Entrez Gene: LUC7L (a.k.a. LUC7B1, Luc7, SR+89, hLuc7B1)
  Tag / fusion protein: 3xFLAG (C terminal on insert)
  Cloning method: Restriction Enzyme; 5′ cloning site BamHI (unknown if destroyed); 3′ cloning site SpeI (unknown if destroyed)
Terms and licenses: Academic/Nonprofit Terms; Industry Terms: Not Available to Industry
How to cite: pWPI-LUC7L-3xFLAG was a gift from Alexis Jourdain & Vamsi Mootha (Addgene plasmid # 201640 ; http://n2t.net/addgene:201640 ; RRID:Addgene_201640)
